Addgene plasmid #173086: CHIKV-nsP3-c001
Purpose: Expression of recombinant fusion protein in E. coli
Depositing lab: Lari Lehtiö. Depositing organization: University of Oulu. Publication: A molecular toolbox for ADP-ribosyl binding proteins. Sowa ST, Galera-Prat A, Wazir S, Alanen HI, Maksimainen MM, Lehtio L. Cell Rep Methods. 2021 Dec 20;1(8):100121. doi: 10.1016/j.crmeth.2021.100121. Epub 2021 Nov 11. PubMed 34786571.
Backbone
  Vector backbone: pNIC-CFP
  Vector type: Bacterial Expression
Growth in bacteria
  Bacterial resistance: Kanamycin, 50 μg/mL
  Growth temperature: 37°C
  Growth strain: DH5alpha
  Copy number: Low Copy
Gene/Insert
  Gene/Insert name: N/A
  Species: Chikungunya virus (CHIKV)
  Mutation: A1334-T1493, codon optimized
  Tag / fusion protein: mCerulean (N terminal on backbone)
  Cloning method: Ligation Independent Cloning
Terms and licenses: Academic/Nonprofit Terms; Industry Terms: Not Available to Industry
Depositor comments: Please visit https://www.biorxiv.org/content/10.1101/2021.05.31.445082v2 for bioRxiv preprint.
How to cite: CHIKV-nsP3-c001 was a gift from Lari Lehtiö (Addgene plasmid # 173086 ; http://n2t.net/addgene:173086 ; RRID:Addgene_173086)
