[The description below was written by a language model from this plasmid's Addgene catalogue record and pLannotate feature annotations shown in this document.]
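Description:
CHIKV-nsP3-c001 is a bacterial expression plasmid built on the pNIC-CFP backbone, a pET-style vector for T7-driven production of recombinant fusion proteins in E. coli. It replicates from a ColE1/pBR322-type origin accompanied by the bom region and the rop gene, consistent with the low copy number recorded for it, and it is selected with kanamycin through an aph(3')-Ia resistance gene. An f1 origin is also present, along with short remnants of a tetracycline resistance gene that appear to be non-functional backbone leftovers.

The expression cassette consists of a T7 promoter followed by a lac operator and the T7 gene 10 ribosome binding site, with a plasmid-borne lacI gene supplying repressor so that expression is IPTG-inducible in hosts carrying T7 RNA polymerase. The open reading frame begins with mCerulean, a monomeric cyan fluorescent protein, fused at the N terminus of a codon-optimized fragment of the Chikungunya virus non-structural polyprotein spanning residues A1334 to T1493, which was inserted by ligation independent cloning. The automated annotation matches this segment to the viral polyprotein entry and displays text about nsP4, but the construct name indicates that the fragment lies in nsP3. The record does not name the domain. The feature table also marks a short histidine-tag fragment and a partial solubility-tag sequence between the insert and the T7 terminator, but the record does not show whether these are translated as part of the fusion.

The associated publication describes a molecular toolbox for ADP-ribosyl binding proteins, so this plasmid likely supplies a CFP-labelled viral protein for fluorescence-based binding assays, although the record states only recombinant fusion protein expression as its purpose.
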