Features (pLannotate 1.2.2; 20 found; start..end, strand, type, name):
     22..736     +  CDS            mCerulean (fragment): enhanced monomeric variant of CFP (Rizzo et al., 2004) mammalian codon-optimized
    784..1263    +  CDS            POLN_CHIKS (fragment): Experimental evidence at protein level: Swiss-Prot protein existence level 1. [RNA-directed RNA polymerase nsP4]: RNA dependent RNA polymerase (By similarity). Replicates genomic and antigenomic RNA by recognizing replications specific signals. The early replication complex formed by the polyprotein P123 and nsP4 synthesizes minus- strand RNAs (By similarity). The late replication complex composed of fully processed nsP1-nsP4 is responsible for the production of genomic and subgenomic plus-strand RNAs (By similarity). From Chikungunya virus (strain S27-African prototype) (CHIKV).
   1338..1355    +  CDS            9xHis (fragment): 9xHis affinity tag
   1365..1414    +  CDS            SET1 (fragment): solubility-enhancement tag derived from T7 phage gene 10B
   1422..1469    +  terminator     T7 terminator: transcription terminator for bacteriophage T7 RNA polymerase
   1506..1934    +  rep_origin     f1 ori (sequence partly withheld): f1 bacteriophage origin of replication; arrow indicates direction of (+) strand synthesis
   1987..2044    +  promoter       AmpR promoter (fragment): bla
   2053..2868    -  CDS            KanR: aminoglycoside phosphotransferase; aph(3')-Ia; confers resistance to kanamycin in bacteria or G418 (Geneticin®) in eukaryotes
   2990..3578    +  rep_origin     ori: high-copy-number ColE1/pMB1/pBR322/pUC origin of replication
   3764..3903    -  misc_feature   bom: basis of mobility region from pBR322
   4005..4196    -  CDS            rop: Rop protein, which maintains plasmids at low copy number; rop
   4213..4593    +  CDS            YPB1_ECOLX: Protein predicted: Swiss-Prot protein existence level 4. From Escherichia coli.
   4665..4956    -  CDS            TcR (fragment): tetracycline efflux protein; tet; confers resistance to tetracycline
   4971..4992    -  protein_bind   CAP binding site: CAP binding activates transcription in the presence of cAMP. E. coli catabolite activator protein
   5005..6087    -  CDS            lacI: lac repressor; lacI; The lac repressor binds to the lac operator to inhibit transcription in E. coli. This inhibition can be relieved by adding lactose or isopropyl-β-D-thiogalactopyranoside (IPTG).
   6088..6165    -  promoter       lacI promoter: lacI
   6173..6452    -  CDS            TcR (fragment): tetracycline efflux protein; tet; confers resistance to tetracycline
   6474..6492    +  promoter       T7 promoter: promoter for bacteriophage T7 RNA polymerase
   6493..6517    +  protein_bind   lac operator: The lac repressor binds to the lac operator to inhibit transcription in E. coli. This inhibition can be relieved by adding lactose or isopropyl-β-D-thiogalactopyranoside (IPTG). lac repressor encoded by lacI
   6532..6554    +  RBS            RBS: efficient ribosome binding site from bacteriophage T7 gene 10 (Olins and Rangwala, 1989)
>Addgene plasmid #173086 | CHIKV-nsP3-c001 | addgene full sequence | sequence record 349885 | Addgene NGS Result
ATGCACCATCATCATCATCATGTGAGCAAGGGCGAGGAGCTGTTCACCGGGGTGGTGCCCATCCTGGTCG
AGCTGGACGGCGACGTAAACGGCCACAGGTTCAGCGTGTCCGGCGAGGGCGAGGGCGATGCCACCTACGG
CAAGCTGACCCTGAAGTTCATCTGCACCACCGGCAAGCTGCCCGTGCCCTGGCCCACCCTCGTGACCACC
CTGACCTGGGGCGTGCAGTGCTTCGCCCGCTACCCCGACCACATGAAGCAGCACGACTTCTTCAAGTCCG
CCATGCCCGAAGGCTACGTCCAGGAGCGTACCATCTTCTTCAAGGACGACGGCAACTACAAGACCCGCGC
CGAGGTGAAGTTCGAGGGCGACACCCTGGTGAACCGCATCGAGCTGAAGGGCATCGACTTCAAGGAGGAC
GGCAACATCCTGGGGCACAAGCTGGAGTACAACGCCATCAGCGACAACGTCTATATCACCGCCGACAAGC
AGAAGAACGGCATCAAGGCCCACTTCAAGATCCGCCACAACATCGAGGACGGCAGCGTGCAGCTCGCCGA
CCACTACCAGCAGAACACCCCCATCGGCGACGGCCCCGTGCTGCTGCCCGACAACCACTACCTGAGCACC
CAGTCCAAGCTGAGCAAAGACCCCAACGAGAAGCGCGATCACATGGTCCTGCTGGAGTTCGTGACCGCCG
CCGGGATCACTCTCGGCATGGACGAGCTGTACAAGTCTTCTGGTGTAGATCTGGGTACCGAGAACCTGTA
CTTCCAATCCATGGCTCCATCTTATCGCGTAAAGCGTATGGACATCGCTAAAAATGACGAAGAATGTGTG
GTTAACGCGGCGAATCCGCGCGGCCTGCCAGGCGACGGGGTCTGTAAAGCGGTATATAAGAAGTGGCCTG
AGAGTTTCAAAAACTCGGCCACTCCTGTAGGGACTGCCAAGACTGTAATGTGTGGAACATACCCTGTCAT
CCATGCGGTAGGACCTAATTTCTCGAATTACAGTGAGAGCGAGGGCGACCGTGAATTGGCGGCGGCGTAC
CGCGAGGTGGCCAAAGAAGTGACTCGCCTTGGCGTGAATTCAGTAGCGATCCCCTTGCTTTCTACGGGGG
TCTATAGTGGGGGCAAGGACCGTTTAACCCAAAGTCTTAACCATCTTTTTACTGCTATGGACTCCACAGA
TGCCGACGTAGTCATTTACTGCCGTGACAAGGAATGGGAAAAAAAGATCAGCGAAGCTATTCAGATGCGC
ACATAGGACGGTCTCCAGTAAAGGTGGATACGGATCCGAATTCGAGCTCCGTCGACAAGCTTGCGGCCGC
ACTCGAGCACCACCACCACCACCACTGAGATCCGGCTGCTAACAAAGCCCGAAAGGAAGCTGAGTTGGCT
GCTGCCACCGCTGAGCAATAACTAGCATAACCCCTTGGGGCCTCTAAACGGGTCTTGAGGGGTTTTTTGC
TGAAAGGAGGAACTATATCCGGATTGGCGAATGGG
[124 nt withheld, positions 1506-1629]
C
[91 nt withheld, positions 1631-1721]
A
[49 nt withheld, positions 1723-1771]
CCTTTGACGTTGGAGTCCACGTTCTTT
[37 nt withheld, positions 1799-1835]
ACCCTATCTCGGTCTATTCTTTTGATTTATAAGGGATTTTGCCGATTTCGGCCTATTGGTTAAAAAATGA
GCTGATTTAACAAAAATTTAACGCGAATTTTAACAAAATATTAACGCTTACAATTTAGGTGGCACTTTTC
GGGGAAATGTGCGCGGAACCCCTATTTGTTTATTTTTCTAAATACATTCAAATATGTATCCGCTCATGAA
TTAATTCTTAGAAAAACTCATCGAGCATCAAATGAAACTGCAATTTATTCATATCAGGATTATCAATACC
ATATTTTTGAAAAAGCCGTTTCTGTAATGAAGGAGAAAACTCACCGAGGCAGTTCCATAGGATGGCAAGA
TCCTGGTATCGGTCTGCGATTCCGACTCGTCCAACATCAATACAACCTATTAATTTCCCCTCGTCAAAAA
TAAGGTTATCAAGTGAGAAATCACCATGAGTGACGACTGAATCCGGTGAGAATGGCAAAAGTTTATGCAT
TTCTTTCCAGACTTGTTCAACAGGCCAGCCATTACGCTCGTCATCAAAATCACTCGCATCAACCAAACCG
TTATTCATTCGTGATTGCGCCTGAGCGAGACGAAATACGCGATCGCTGTTAAAAGGACAATTACAAACAG
GAATCGAATGCAACCGGCGCAGGAACACTGCCAGCGCATCAACAATATTTTCACCTGAATCAGGATATTC
TTCTAATACCTGGAATGCTGTTTTCCCGGGGATCGCAGTGGTGAGTAACCATGCATCATCAGGAGTACGG
ATAAAATGCTTGATGGTCGGAAGAGGCATAAATTCCGTCAGCCAGTTTAGTCTGACCATCTCATCTGTAA
CATCATTGGCAACGCTACCTTTGCCATGTTTCAGAAACAACTCTGGCGCATCGGGCTTCCCATACAATCG
ATAGATTGTCGCACCTGATTGCCCGACATTATCGCGAGCCCATTTATACCCATATAAATCAGCATCCATG
TTGGAATTTAATCGCGGCCTAGAGCAAGACGTTTCCCGTTGAATATGGCTCATAACACCCCTTGTATTAC
TGTTTATGTAAGCAGACAGTTTTATTGTTCATGACCAAAATCCCTTAACGTGAGTTTTCGTTCCACTGAG
CGTCAGACCCCGTAGAAAAGATCAAAGGATCTTCTTGAGATCCTTTTTTTCTGCGCGTAATCTGCTGCTT
GCAAACAAAAAAACCACCGCTACCAGCGGTGGTTTGTTTGCCGGATCAAGAGCTACCAACTCTTTTTCCG
AAGGTAACTGGCTTCAGCAGAGCGCAGATACCAAATACTGTCCTTCTAGTGTAGCCGTAGTTAGGCCACC
ACTTCAAGAACTCTGTAGCACCGCCTACATACCTCGCTCTGCTAATCCTGTTACCAGTGGCTGCTGCCAG
TGGCGATAAGTCGTGTCTTACCGGGTTGGACTCAAGACGATAGTTACCGGATAAGGCGCAGCGGTCGGGC
TGAACGGGGGGTTCGTGCACACAGCCCAGCTTGGAGCGAACGACCTACACCGAACTGAGATACCTACAGC
GTGAGCTATGAGAAAGCGCCACGCTTCCCGAAGGGAGAAAGGCGGACAGGTATCCGGTAAGCGGCAGGGT
CGGAACAGGAGAGCGCACGAGGGAGCTTCCAGGGGGAAACGCCTGGTATCTTTATAGTCCTGTCGGGTTT
CGCCACCTCTGACTTGAGCGTCGATTTTTGTGATGCTCGTCAGGGGGGCGGAGCCTATGGAAAAACGCCA
GCAACGCGGCCTTTTTACGGTTCCTGGCCTTTTGCTGGCCTTTTGCTCACATGTTCTTTCCTGCGTTATC
CCCTGATTCTGTGGATAACCGTATTACCGCCTTTGAGTGAGCTGATACCGCTCGCCGCAGCCGAACGACC
GAGCGCAGCGAGTCAGTGAGCGAGGAAGCGGAAGAGCGCCTGATGCGGTATTTTCTCCTTACGCATCTGT
GCGGTATTTCACACCGCAATGGTGCACTCTCAGTACAATCTGCTCTGATGCCGCATAGTTAAGCCAGTAT
ACACTCCGCTATCGCTACGTGACTGGGTCATGGCTGCGCCCCGACACCCGCCAACACCCGCTGACGCGCC
CTGACGGGCTTGTCTGCTCCCGGCATCCGCTTACAGACAAGCTGTGACCGTCTCCGGGAGCTGCATGTGT
CAGAGGTTTTCACCGTCATCACCGAAACGCGCGAGGCAGCTGCGGTAAAGCTCATCAGCGTGGTCGTGAA
GCGATTCACAGATGTCTGCCTGTTCATCCGCGTCCAGCTCGTTGAGTTTCTCCAGAAGCGTTAATGTCTG
GCTTCTGATAAAGCGGGCCATGTTAAGGGCGGTTTTTTCCTGTTTGGTCACTGATGCCTCCGTGTAAGGG
GGATTTCTGTTCATGGGGGTAATGATACCGATGAAACGAGAGAGGATGCTCACGATACGGGTTACTGATG
ATGAACATGCCCGGTTACTGGAACGTTGTGAGGGTAAACAACTGGCGGTATGGATGCGGCGGGACCAGAG
AAAAATCACTCAGGGTCAATGCCAGCGCTTCGTTAATACAGATGTAGGTGTTCCACAGGGTAGCCAGCAG
CATCCTGCGATGCAGATCCGGAACATAATGGTGCAGGGCGCTGACTTCCGCGTTTCCAGACTTTACGAAA
CACGGAAACCGAAGACCATTCATGTTGTTGCTCAGGTCGCAGACGTTTTGCAGCAGCAGTCGCTTCACGT
TCGCTCGCGTATCGGTGATTCATTCTGCTAACCAGTAAGGCAACCCCGCCAGCCTAGCCGGGTCCTCAAC
GACAGGAGCACGATCATGCGCACCCGTGGGGCCGCCATGCCGGCGATAATGGCCTGCTTCTCGCCGAAAC
GTTTGGTGGCGGGACCAGTGACGAAGGCTTGAGCGAGGGCGTGCAAGATTCCGAATACCGCAAGCGACAG
GCCGATCATCGTCGCGCTCCAGCGAAAGCGGTCCTCGCCGAAAATGACCCAGAGCGCTGCCGGCACCTGT
CCTACGAGTTGCATGATAAAGAAGACAGTCATAAGTGCGGCGACGATAGTCATGCCCCGCGCCCACCGGA
AGGAGCTGACTGGGTTGAAGGCTCTCAAGGGCATCGGTCGAGATCCCGGTGCCTAATGAGTGAGCTAACT
TACATTAATTGCGTTGCGCTCACTGCCCGCTTTCCAGTCGGGAAACCTGTCGTGCCAGCTGCATTAATGA
ATCGGCCAACGCGCGGGGAGAGGCGGTTTGCGTATTGGGCGCCAGGGTGGTTTTTCTTTTCACCAGTGAG
ACGGGCAACAGCTGATTGCCCTTCACCGCCTGGCCCTGAGAGAGTTGCAGCAAGCGGTCCACGCTGGTTT
GCCCCAGCAGGCGAAAATCCTGTTTGATGGTGGTTAACGGCGGGATATAACATGAGCTGTCTTCGGTATC
GTCGTATCCCACTACCGAGATATCCGCACCAACGCGCAGCCCGGACTCGGTAATGGCGCGCATTGCGCCC
AGCGCCATCTGATCGTTGGCAACCAGCATCGCAGTGGGAACGATGCCCTCATTCAGCATTTGCATGGTTT
GTTGAAAACCGGACATGGCACTCCAGTCGCCTTCCCGTTCCGCTATCGGCTGAATTTGATTGCGAGTGAG
ATATTTATGCCAGCCAGCCAGACGCAGACGCGCCGAGACAGAACTTAATGGGCCCGCTAACAGCGCGATT
TGCTGGTGACCCAATGCGACCAGATGCTCCACGCCCAGTCGCGTACCGTCTTCATGGGAGAAAATAATAC
TGTTGATGGGTGTCTGGTCAGAGACATCAAGAAATAACGCCGGAACATTAGTGCAGGCAGCTTCCACAGC
AATGGCATCCTGGTCATCCAGCGGATAGTTAATGATCAGCCCACTGACGCGTTGCGCGAGAAGATTGTGC
ACCGCCGCTTTACAGGCTTCGACGCCGCTTCGTTCTACCATCGACACCACCACGCTGGCACCCAGTTGAT
CGGCGCGAGATTTAATCGCCGCGACAATTTGCGACGGCGCGTGCAGGGCCAGACTGGAGGTGGCAACGCC
AATCAGCAACGACTGTTTGCCCGCCAGTTGTTGTGCCACGCGGTTGGGAATGTAATTCAGCTCCGCCATC
GCCGCTTCCACTTTTTCCCGCGTTTTCGCAGAAACGTGGCTGGCCTGGTTCACCACGCGGGAAACGGTCT
GATAAGAGACACCGGCATACTCTGCGACATCGTATAACGTTACTGGTTTCACATTCACCACCCTGAATTG
ACTCTCTTCCGGGCGCTATCATGCCATACCGCGAAAGGTTTTGCGCCATTCGATGGTGTCCGGGATCTCG
ACGCTCTCCCTTATGCGACTCCTGCATTAGGAAGCAGCCCAGTAGTAGGTTGAGGCCGTTGAGCACCGCC
GCCGCAAGGAATGGTGCATGCAAGGAGATGGCGCCCAACAGTCCCCCGGCCACGGGGCCTGCCACCATAC
CCACGCCGAAACAAGCGCTCATGAGCCCGAAGTGGCGAGCCCGATCTTCCCCATCGGTGATGTCGGCGAT
ATAGGCGCCAGCAACCGCACCTGTGGCGCCGGTGATGCCGGCCACGATGCGTCCGGCGTAGAGGATCGAG
ATCTCGATCCCGCGAAATTAATACGACTCACTATAGGGGAATTGTGAGCGGATAACAATTCCCCTCTAGA
AATAATTTTGTTTAACTTTAAGAAGGAGATATACAT
